Addgene plasmid #214420: Lenti-FAB(ER-LD)
Purpose: Detection of ER-lipid droplet contact site
Depositing lab: Chi-Lun Chang. Depositing organization: St. Jude Children's Research Hospital. Publication: A fluorogenic complementation tool kit for interrogating lipid droplet-organelle interaction. Li X, Gamuyao R, Wu ML, Cho WJ, King SV, Petersen RA, Stabley DR, Lindow C, Climer LK, Shirinifard A, Ferrara F, Throm RE, Robinson CG, Zhou Y, Carisey AF, Tebo AG, Chang CL. J Cell Biol. 2024 Sep 2;223(9):e202311126. doi: 10.1083/jcb.202311126. Epub 2024 Jul 1. PubMed 38949658.
Backbone
  Vector backbone: SJL CMV-GFP
  Vector type: Lentiviral
Growth in bacteria
  Bacterial resistance: Ampicillin, 100 μg/mL
  Growth temperature: 37°C
  Growth strain: NEB Stable
  Copy number: Unknown
Gene/Insert
  Gene/Insert name: RspAN-FRB-V5-ER_IRES_CFAST-20nm-Halo-6xHp
  Species: H. sapiens (human)
  Promoter: CMV
  Tag / fusion protein: RspAN-FRB-V5 (N terminal on insert); CFAST-Halo (C terminal on insert)
  Cloning method: Restriction Enzyme; 5′ cloning site AgeI (unknown if destroyed); 3′ cloning site NotI (unknown if destroyed)
Terms and licenses: Academic/Nonprofit Terms; Industry Terms: Not Available to Industry
How to cite: Lenti-FAB(ER-LD) was a gift from Chi-Lun Chang (Addgene plasmid # 214420 ; http://n2t.net/addgene:214420 ; RRID:Addgene_214420)
