[The description below was written by a language model from this plasmid's Addgene catalogue record and pLannotate feature annotations shown in this document.]
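Description:
Lenti-FAB(ER-LD) is a self-inactivating HIV-1-based lentiviral transfer plasmid built on the SJL CMV-GFP backbone and designed to report contact sites between the endoplasmic reticulum and lipid droplets in mammalian cells. It is propagated in E. coli through a high-copy ColE1/pUC-type origin with ampicillin selection (AmpR). An upstream CMV enhancer/promoter replaces the U3 region to drive the genomic RNA from a truncated 5' LTR. This is followed by the Ψ packaging signal with a gag fragment, cPPT/CTS, RRE, and a ΔU3 3' LTR backed by a rabbit β-globin polyadenylation signal. An SV40 origin and poly(A) signal lie in the plasmid backbone.

The payload is a bicistronic cassette under an internal CMV promoter, cloned between AgeI and NotI. The first open reading frame, RspAN-FRB-V5-ER, joins an N-terminal fragment of a photoactive-yellow-protein-derived fluorogen-binding tag (annotated as a pyp fragment) to the FRB rapamycin-binding domain and a V5 epitope. It ends in a cytochrome b5-derived segment, which is presumably the ER membrane anchor. A chimeric intron and an EMCV IRES then allow translation of the second protein, CFAST-20nm-Halo-6xHp. This consists of the small complementary C-terminal FAST fragment, a spacer named as 20 nm, HaloTag for chloroalkane-ligand labelling, and "6xHp". The annotation detects repeated spastin-like segments in the 6xHp region, consistent with tandem hairpin motifs that target lipid droplets, although the record does not define this element explicitly.

When the ER and droplet surfaces come close enough, the two tag halves can complement and bind a fluorogen, producing a signal at the contact site. V5 and HaloTag allow each half to be tracked independently. Lentiviral delivery allows stable expression of both components from a single vector.
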