Features (pLannotate 1.2.2; 39 found; start..end, strand, type, name):
     85..107     -  protein_bind   lac operator (fragment): The lac repressor binds to the lac operator to inhibit transcription in E. coli. This inhibition can be relieved by adding lactose or isopropyl-β-D-thiogalactopyranoside (IPTG). lac repressor encoded by lacI
    111..141     -  promoter       lac promoter: promoter for the E. coli lac operon
    156..177     -  protein_bind   CAP binding site: CAP binding activates transcription in the presence of cAMP. E. coli catabolite activator protein
    190..229     -  CDS            lacI (fragment): lac repressor; lacI; The lac repressor binds to the lac operator to inhibit transcription in E. coli. This inhibition can be relieved by adding lactose or isopropyl-β-D-thiogalactopyranoside (IPTG).
    236..258     +  promoter       SV40 promoter (fragment): SV40 enhancer and early promoter
    282..417     +  rep_origin     SV40 ori: SV40 origin of replication
    437..571     +  polyA_signal   SV40 poly(A) signal: SV40 polyadenylation signal
    573..627     -  CDS            lacI (fragment): lac repressor; lacI; The lac repressor binds to the lac operator to inhibit transcription in E. coli. This inhibition can be relieved by adding lactose or isopropyl-β-D-thiogalactopyranoside (IPTG).
    810..1398    -  rep_origin     ori: high-copy-number ColE1/pMB1/pBR322/pUC origin of replication
   1513..1582    +  ncRNA          RNA-OUT: Accession: RF00240 - RNA-OUT
   1631..2491    -  CDS            AmpR: β-lactamase; bla; confers resistance to ampicillin, carbenicillin, and related antibiotics
   2511..2599    -  promoter       AmpR promoter (fragment): bla
   2630..3009    +  enhancer       CMV enhancer: human cytomegalovirus immediate early enhancer
   3010..3213    +  promoter       CMV promoter: human cytomegalovirus (CMV) immediate early promoter
   3228..3408    +  LTR            5' LTR (truncated): truncated 5' long terminal repeat (LTR) from HIV-1
   3455..3580    +  misc_feature   HIV-1 Ψ: packaging signal of human immunodeficiency virus type 1
   3564..3923    +  CDS            HIV-1 gag (fragment): gag protein from human immunodeficiency virus 1; gag
   4072..4189    +  misc_feature   cPPT/CTS: central polypurine tract and central termination sequence of HIV-1
   4332..4415    +  CDS            vif (fragment): VIF_HV1BR - Experimental evidence at protein level: Swiss-Prot protein existence level 1. Counteracts the innate antiviral activity of host APOBEC3F and APOBEC3G. Forms a complex with host APOBEC3F and APOBEC3G thus preventing the entry of these lethally hypermutating enzymes into progeny virions. Recruits an active E3 ubiquitin ligase complex composed of elongin BC, CUL5, and RBX2 to induce polyubiquitination of APOBEC3G and APOBEC3F. In turn, they are directed to the 26S proteasome for degradation. Vif interaction with APOBEC3G also blocks its cytidine deaminase activity in a proteasome-inde
   4549..4782    +  misc_feature   RRE: The Rev response element (RRE) of HIV-1 allows for Rev-dependent mRNA export from the nucleus to the cytoplasm.
   5159..5184    +  CDS            Rev (fragment): human immunodeficiency virus 1 (HIV-1) Rev protein; rev; enhances nuclear export of unspliced and incompletely spliced viral mRNAs
   5268..5571    +  enhancer       CMV enhancer: human cytomegalovirus immediate early enhancer
   5572..5775    +  promoter       CMV promoter: human cytomegalovirus (CMV) immediate early promoter
   5859..6200    +  CDS            pyp (fragment): PYP_HALHA - Experimental evidence at protein level: Swiss-Prot protein existence level 1. Photoactive blue light protein. Probably functions as a photoreceptor for a negative phototaxis response. From Halorhodospira halophila (Ectothiorhodospira halophila).
   6249..6270    +  CDS            mPlum (fragment): far-red monomeric derivative of DsRed fluorescent protein (Wang et al., 2004) mammalian codon-optimized
   6300..6564    +  CDS            FRB (fragment): FKBP-rapamycin binding domain of human FRAP
   6632..6663    +  CDS            mNeptune (fragment): monomeric far-red fluorescent protein derived from mKate
   6672..6806    +  CDS            Cyb5a (fragment): CYB5_RAT - Also known as Cyb5. Experimental evidence at protein level: Swiss-Prot protein existence level 1. Cytochrome b5 is a membrane-bound hemoprotein functioning as an electron carrier for several membrane-bound oxygenases. It is also involved in several steps of the sterol biosynthesis pathway, particularly in the C-6 double bond introduction during the C-6 desaturation. From Rattus norvegicus (Rat).
   6878..7107    +  intron         chimeric intron: chimera between introns from adenovirus and immunoglobulin heavy chain genes
   7290..7752    +  misc_feature   IRES: internal ribosome entry site (IRES) of the encephalomyocarditis virus (EMCV)
   7782..7814    +  CDS            Y-FAST (fragment): small protein tag, derived from photoactive yellow protein, that allows in vivo fluorescent labeling by addition of a cell-permeant fluorogen (Plamont et al., 2016)
   8103..8993    +  CDS            HaloTag®: modified bacterial dehalogenase that forms covalent bonds with chloroalkane derivatives
   9003..9037    +  misc_feature   MCS (fragment): multiple cloning site
   9516..9683    +  CDS            SPAST (fragment): SPAST_BOVIN - Also known as SPG4 From Bos taurus (Bovine).
   9675..9842    +  CDS            SPAST (fragment): SPAST_BOVIN - Also known as SPG4 From Bos taurus (Bovine).
   9837..10007   +  CDS            spast (fragment): SPAST_XENLA - Also known as spg4 From Xenopus laevis (African clawed frog).
  10010..10090   +  CDS            nef (fragment): NEF_HV1Z2 - Experimental evidence at protein level: Swiss-Prot protein existence level 1. Extracellular Nef protein targets CD4(+) T-lymphocytes for apoptosis by interacting with CXCR4 surface receptors. From Human immunodeficiency virus type 1 group M subtype D (isolate Z2/CDC-Z34) (HIV-1).
  10092..10233   +  LTR            3' LTR (ΔU3) (fragment): self-inactivating 3' long terminal repeat (LTR) from HIV-1
  10312..10367   +  polyA_signal   β-globin poly(A) signal: rabbit β-globin polyadenylation signal (Gil and Proudfoot, 1987)
>Addgene plasmid #214420 | Lenti-FAB(ER-LD) | addgene full sequence | sequence record 426353 | Addgene NGS Result
TAGCTGTCCCTCTTCTCTTATGGAGATCCCTCGACCTGCAGCCCAAGCTTGGCGTAATCATGGTCATAGC
TGTTTCCTGTGTGAAATTGTTATCCGCTCACAATTCCACACAACATACGAGCCGGAAGCATAAAGTGTAA
AGCCTGGGGTGCCTAATGAGTGAGCTAACTCACATTAATTGCGTTGCGCTCACTGCCCGCTTTCCAGTCG
GGAAACCTGTCGTGCCAGCGGATCCGCATCTCAATTAGTCAGCAACCATAGTCCCGCCCCTAACTCCGCC
CATCCCGCCCCTAACTCCGCCCAGTTCCGCCCATTCTCCGCCCCATGGCTGACTAATTTTTTTTATTTAT
GCAGAGGCCGAGGCCGCCTCGGCCTCTGAGCTATTCCAGAAGTAGTGAGGAGGCTTTTTTGGAGGCCTAG
GCTTTTGCAAAAAGCTAACTTGTTTATTGCAGCTTATAATGGTTACAAATAAAGCAATAGCATCACAAAT
TTCACAAATAAAGCATTTTTTTCACTGCATTCTAGTTGTGGTTTGTCCAAACTCATCAATGTATCTTATC
ATGTCTGGATCCGCTGCATTAATGAATCGGCCAACGCGCGGGGAGAGGCGGTTTGCGTATTGGGCGCTCT
TCCGCTTCCTCGCTCACTGACTCGCTGCGCTCGGTCGTTCGGCTGCGGCGAGCGGTATCAGCTCACTCAA
AGGCGGTAATACGGTTATCCACAGAATCAGGGGATAACGCAGGAAAGAACATGTGAGCAAAAGGCCAGCA
AAAGGCCAGGAACCGTAAAAAGGCCGCGTTGCTGGCGTTTTTCCATAGGCTCCGCCCCCCTGACGAGCAT
CACAAAAATCGACGCTCAAGTCAGAGGTGGCGAAACCCGACAGGACTATAAAGATACCAGGCGTTTCCCC
CTGGAAGCTCCCTCGTGCGCTCTCCTGTTCCGACCCTGCCGCTTACCGGATACCTGTCCGCCTTTCTCCC
TTCGGGAAGCGTGGCGCTTTCTCATAGCTCACGCTGTAGGTATCTCAGTTCGGTGTAGGTCGTTCGCTCC
AAGCTGGGCTGTGTGCACGAACCCCCCGTTCAGCCCGACCGCTGCGCCTTATCCGGTAACTATCGTCTTG
AGTCCAACCCGGTAAGACACGACTTATCGCCACTGGCAGCAGCCACTGGTAACAGGATTAGCAGAGCGAG
GTATGTAGGCGGTGCTACAGAGTTCTTGAAGTGGTGGCCTAACTACGGCTACACTAGAAGAACAGTATTT
GGTATCTGCGCTCTGCTGAAGCCAGTTACCTTCGGAAAAAGAGTTGGTAGCTCTTGATCCGGCAAACAAA
CCACCGCTGGTAGCGGTGGTTTTTTTGTTTGCAAGCAGCAGATTACGCGCAGAAAAAAAGGATCTCAAGA
AGATCCTTTGATCTTTTCTACGGGGTCTGACGCTCAGTGGAACGAAAACTCACGTTAAGGGATTTTGGTC
ATGGTGGTAGAATTGGTAAAGAGAGTCGTGTAAAATATCGAGTTCGCACATCTTGTTGTCTGATTATTGA
TTTTTGGCGAAACCATTTGATCATATGACAAGATGTGTATCTACCTTAACTTAATGATTTTGATAAAAAT
CATTCTAGACGTCTCGTGCTTTACCAATGCTTAATCAGTGAGGCACCTATCTCAGCGATCTGTCTATTTC
GTTCATCCATAGTTGCCTGACTCCCCGTCGTGTAGATAACTACGATACGGGAGGGCTTACCATCTGGCCC
CAGTGCTGCAATGATACCGCGAGACCCACGCTCACCGGCTCCAGATTTATCAGCAATAAACCAGCCAGCC
GGAAGGGCCGAGCGCAGAAGTGGTCCTGCAACTTTATCCGCCTCCATCCAGTCTATTAATTGTTGCCGGG
AAGCTAGAGTAAGTAGTTCGCCAGTTAATAGTTTGCGCAACGTTGTTGCCATTGCTACAGGCATCGTGGT
GTCACGCTCGTCGTTTGGTATGGCTTCATTCAGCTCCGGTTCCCAACGATCAAGGCGAGTTACATGATCC
CCCATGTTGTGCAAAAAAGCGGTTAGCTCCTTCGGTCCTCCGATCGTTGTCAGAAGTAAGTTGGCCGCAG
TGTTATCACTCATGGTTATGGCAGCACTGCATAATTCTCTTACTGTCATGCCATCCGTAAGATGCTTTTC
TGTGACTGGTGAGTACTCAACCAAGTCATTCTGAGAATAGTGTATGCGGCGACCGAGTTGCTCTTGCCCG
GCGTCAATACGGGATAATACCGCGCCACATAGCAGAACTTTAAAAGTGCTCATCATTGGAAAACGTTCTT
CGGGGCGAAAACTCTCAAGGATCTTACCGCTGTTGAGATCCAGTTCGATGTAACCCACTCGTGCACCCAA
CTGATCTTCAGCATCTTTTACTTTCACCAGCGTTTCTGGGTGAGCAAAAACAGGAAGGCAAAATGCCGCA
AAAAAGGGAATAAGGGCGACACGGAAATGTTGAATACTCATTGCTGGAGACGTCTAGAATTATTATTGAA
GCATTTATCAGGGTTATTGTCTCATGAGCGGATACATATTTGAATGTATTTAGAAAAATAAACAAATAGG
GGTTCCGCGCACATTTCCCCGAAAAGTGCCACCTGGGTCGACATTGATTATTGACTAGTTATTAATAGTA
ATCAATTACGGGGTCATTAGTTCATAGCCCATATATGGAGTTCCGCGTTACATAACTTACGGTAAATGGC
CCGCCTGGCTGACCGCCCAACGACCCCCGCCCATTGACGTCAATAATGACGTATGTTCCCATAGTAACGC
CAATAGGGACTTTCCATTGACGTCAATGGGTGGAGTATTTACGGTAAACTGCCCACTTGGCAGTACATCA
AGTGTATCATATGCCAAGTACGCCCCCTATTGACGTCAATGACGGTAAATGGCCCGCCTGGCATTATGCC
CAGTACATGACCTTATGGGACTTTCCTACTTGGCAGTACATCTACGTATTAGTCATCGCTATTACCATGG
TGATGCGGTTTTGGCAGTACATCAATGGGCGTGGATAGCGGTTTGACTCACGGGGATTTCCAAGTCTCCA
CCCCATTGACGTCAATGGGAGTTTGTTTTGGCACCAAAATCAACGGGACTTTCCAAAATGTCGTAACAAC
TCCGCCCCATTGACGCAAATGGGCGGTAGGCGTGTACGGTGGGAGGTCTATATAAGCAGAGCTCGTTTAG
TGAACCGGGGTCTCTCTGGTTAGACCAGATCTGAGCCTGGGAGCTCTCTGGCTAACTAGGGAACCCACTG
CTTAAGCCTCAATAAAGCTTGCCTTGAGTGCTTCAAGTAGTGTGTGCCCGTCTGTTGTGTGACTCTGGTA
ACTAGAGATCCCTCAGACCCTTTTAGTCAGTGTGGAAAATCTCTAGCAGTGGCGCCCGAACAGGGACTTG
AAAGCGAAAGGGAAACCAGAGGAGCTCTCTCGACGCAGGACTCGGCTTGCTGAAGCGCGCACGGCAAGAG
GCGAGGGGCGGCGACTGGTGAGTACGCCAAAAATTTTGACTAGCGGAGGCTAGAAGGAGAGAGATGGGTG
CGAGAGCGTCAGTATTAAGCGGGGGAGAATTAGATCGCGATGGGAAAAAATTCGGTTAAGGCCAGGGGGA
AAGAAAAAATATAAATTAAAACATATAGTATGGGCAAGCAGGGAGCTAGAACGATTCGCAGTTAATACTG
GCCTGTTAGAAACATCAGAAGGCTGTAGACAAATACTGGGACAGCTACAACCATCCCTTCAGACAGGATC
AGAAGAACTTAGATCATTATATAATACAGTAGCAACCCTCTATTGTGTGCATCAAAGGATAGAGATAAAA
GACACCAAGGAAGCTTTAGACAAGATAGAGGAAGAGCAAAACAAAAGTAAGAAAAAAGCACAGCAAGCAG
CAGGATCTTCAGACCTGGAAATTCCCTACAATCCCCAAAGTCAAGGAGTAGTAGAATCTATGAATAAAGA
ATTAAAGAAAATTATAGGACAGGTAAGAGATCAGGCTGAACATCTTAAGACAGCAGTACAAATGGCAGTA
TTCATCCACAATTTTAAAAGAAAAGGGGGGATTGGGGGGTACAGTGCAGGGGAAAGAATAGTAGACATAA
TAGCAACAGACATACAAACTAAAGAATTACAAAAACAAATTACAAAAATTCAAAATTTTCGGGTTTATTA
CAGGGACAGCAGAAATCCACTTTGGAAAGGACCAGCAAAGCTCCTCTGGAAAGGTGAAGGGGCAGTAGTA
ATACAAGATAATAGTGACATAAAAGTAGTGCCAAGAAGAAAAGCAAAGATCATTAGGGATTATGGAAAAC
AGATGGCAGGTGATGATTGTGTGGCAAGTAGACAGGATGAGGATTAGAACATGGAAAAGTTTAGTAAAAC
ACCATAAGGAGGAGATATGAGGGACAATTGGAGAAGTGAATTATATAAATATAAAGTAGTAAAAATTGAA
CCATTAGGAGTAGCACCCACCAAGGCAAAGAGAAGAGTGGTGCAGAGAGAAAAAAGAGCAGTGGGAATAG
GAGCTTTGTTCCTTGGGTTCTTGGGAGCAGCAGGAAGCACTATGGGCGCAGCGTCAATGACGCTGACGGT
ACAGGCCAGACAATTATTGTCTGGTATAGTGCAGCAGCAGAACAATTTGCTGAGGGCTATTGAGGCGCAA
CAGCATCTGTTGCAACTCACAGTCTGGGGCATCAAGCAGCTCCAGGCAAGAATCCTGGCTGTGGAAAGAT
ACCTAAAGGATCAACAGCTCCTGGGGATTTGGGGTTGCTCTGGAAAACTCATTTGCACCACTGCTGTGCC
TTGGAATGCTAGTTGGAGTAATAAATCTCTGGAACAGATTTGGAATCACACGACCTGGATGGAGTGGGAC
AGAGAAATTAACAATTACACAAGCTTAATACACTCCTTAATTGAAGAATCGCAAAACCAGCAAGAAAAGA
ATGAACAAGAATTATTGGAATTAGATAAATGGGCAAGTTTGTGGAATTGGTTTAACATAACAAATTGGCT
GTGGTATATAAAATTATTCATAATGATAGTAGGAGGCTTGGTAGGTTTAAGAATAGTTTTTGCTGTACTT
TCTATAGTGAATAGAGTTAGGCAGGGATATTCACCATTATCGTTTCAGACCCACCTCCCAACCCCGAGGG
GACCGAGCTCAAGCTTCGAACGCGTGCTAGTTATTAATAGTAATCAATTACGGGGTCATTAGTTCATAGC
CCATATATGGAGTTCCGCGTTACATAACTTACGGTAAATGGCCCGCCTGGCTGACCGCCCAACGACCCCC
GCCCATTGACGTCAATAATGACGTATGTTCCCATAGTAACGCCAATAGGGACTTTCCATTGACGTCAATG
GGTGGAGTATTTACGGTAAACTGCCCACTTGGCAGTACATCAAGTGTATCATATGCCAAGTACGCCCCCT
ATTGACGTCAATGACGGTAAATGGCCCGCCTGGCATTATGCCCAGTACATGACCTTATGGGACTTTCCTA
CTTGGCAGTACATCTACGTATTAGTCATCGCTATTACCATGGTGATGCGGTTTTGGCAGTACATCAATGG
GCGTGGATAGCGGTTTGACTCACGGGGATTTCCAAGTCTCCACCCCATTGACGTCAATGGGAGTTTGTTT
TGGCACCAAAATCAACGGGACTTTCCAAAATGTCGTAACAACTCCGCCCCATTGACGCAAATGGGCGGTA
GGCGTGTACGGTGGGAGGTCTATATAAGCAGAGCTCGTTTAGTGAACCGGGCTCGTTTAGTGAACCCTCG
AGGAATTCCGTACGGAACCGGTCGATATCTGCGGCCTAGCTAGCCACCATGGAGACCGTGAGATTCGGCG
GCGACGACATCGAGAACAGCCTGGCCAAGATGGACGACAAGGCCCTGGACAAGCTGGCCTTCGGCGCCAT
CCAGCTGGACGGCAACGGCAAGATCATCCACTACAACGCCGCCGAGGGCACCATCACCGGCAGAGACCCC
AAGACCGTGATCGGCAAGAACTTCTTCACCGACGTGGCCCCCGGCACCCAGAGCAAGGAGTTCCAGGGCA
GATTCAAGGAGGGCGTGCAGAAGGGCGACCTGAACACCATGTTCGAGTGGATGATCCCCACCAGCAGAGG
CCCCACCAAGGTGAAGGTGCACATGAAGAAGGCCATGACCTCCGGAGGAGGCGGCAGCGGCGGAGGGGGA
TCTCTACCGGTCGCCACCATGGTGAGCAAGGGCGAGGAGGGCAGCGGCGGAGGGGGATCAGGAGGGGGCG
AGATGTGGCATGAAGGCCTGGAAGAGGCATCTCGTTTGTACTTTGGGGAAAGGAACGTGAAAGGCATGTT
TGAGGTGCTGGAGCCCTTGCATGCTATGATGGAACGGGGCCCCCAGACTCTGAAGGAAACATCCTTTAAT
CAGGCCTATGGTCGAGATTTAATGGAGGCCCAAGAGTGGTGCAGGAAGTACATGAAATCAGGGAATGTCA
AGGACCTCACCCAAGCCTGGGACCTCTATTATCATGTGTTCCGACGAATCTCAAGTGGCAGCGGAGGTAG
TGGGAGCGGTGGCAAGCCCATCCCCAACCCCCTGCTGGGCCTGGACAGCACCAAACTTAATGGCATGGAC
GAGCGGTACAAGTCCGGACTCAGATCTCGAGCTCAAGCTTCGAATTCCTCGATCACCACCGTGGAGTCCA
ACTCCTCCTGGTGGACCAACTGGGTGATCCCCGCCATCTCCGCCCTGGTGGTGGCCCTGATGTACCGCCT
GTACATGGCCGAGGACTAAGCGGCCGCATAGATAACTGATCCAGTGTGCTGGAATTAATTCGCTGTCTGC
GAGGGCCAGCTGTTGGGGTGAGTACTCCCTCTCAAAAGCGGGCATGACTTCTGCGCTAAGATTGTCAGTT
TCCAAAAACGAGGAGGATTTGATATTCACCTGGCCCGCGGTGATGCCTTTGAGGGTGGCCGCGTCCATCT
GGTCAGAAAAGACAATCTTTTTGTTGTCAAGCTTGAGGTGTGGCAGGCTTGAGATCTGGCCATACACTTG
AGTGACAATGACATCCACTTTGCCTTTCTCTCCACAGGTGTCCACTCCCAGGTCCAACTGCAGGTCGAGC
ATGCATCTAGGGCGGCCAATTCCGCCCCTCTCCCCCCCCCCCTCTCCCTCCCCCCCCCCTAACGTTACTG
GCCGAAGCCGCTTGGAATAAGGCCGGTGTGCGTTTGTCTATATGTTATTTTCCACCATATTGCCGTCTTT
TGGCAATGTGAGGGCCCGGAAACCTGGCCCTGTCTTCTTGACGAGCATTCCTAGGGGTCTTTCCCCTCTC
GCCAAAGGAATGCAAGGTCTGTTGAATGTCGTGAAGGAAGCAGTTCCTCTGGAAGCTTCTTGAAGACAAA
CAACGTCTGTAGCGACCCTTTGCAGGCAGCGGAACCCCCCACCTGGCGACAGGTGCCTCTGCGGCCAAAA
GCCACGTGTATAAGATACACCTGCAAAGGCGGCACAACCCCAGTGCCACGTTGTGAGTTGGATAGTTGTG
GAAAGAGTCAAATGGCTCTCCTCAAGCGTATTCAACAAGGGGCTGAAGGATGCCCAGAAGGTACCCCATT
GTATGGGATCTGATCTGGGGCCTCGGTGCACATGCTTTACATGTGTTTAGTCGAGGTTAAAAAAACGTCT
AGGCCCCCCGAACCACGGGGACGTGGTTTTCCTTTGAAAAACACGATGATAAGCTTGCCACAACCCGGGA
GGCGCGCCATGGGTGACAGCTATTGGGTCTTTGTGAAACGGGTGTCCACTAGTGAAACCGAAACCGGAGG
CGGCTCCGGAGGCAGCGGCGGTTCTGGAGGTTCCACCCTACCGGTCTCAGCTGGAGGCAGTGCTGGTGGA
AGTGCCGGAGGTAGAATTCTAGAAGGTGCCGCAAGAGAGGCTGCCGCTAGGGAAGCAGCTGCACGTGAGG
CAGCTGCTAGAGAAGCTGCAGCCAGGGAGGCTGCAGCTAGAGCATCAGGTGGTGGCGGTTCAGGCGGAGG
TGGATCTGGAGGTGGCGGATCGGGTGGGGGAGGTTCGACACCGGTCGCCACCATGGCAGAAATCGGTACT
GGCTTTCCATTCGACCCCCATTATGTGGAAGTCCTGGGCGAGCGCATGCACTACGTCGATGTTGGTCCGC
GCGATGGCACCCCTGTGCTGTTCCTGCACGGTAACCCGACCTCCTCCTACGTGTGGCGCAACATCATCCC
GCATGTTGCACCGACCCATCGCTGCATTGCTCCAGACCTGATCGGTATGGGCAAATCCGACAAACCAGAC
CTGGGTTATTTCTTCGACGACCACGTCCGCTTCATGGATGCCTTCATCGAAGCCCTGGGTCTGGAAGAGG
TCGTCCTGGTCATTCACGACTGGGGCTCCGCTCTGGGTTTCCACTGGGCCAAGCGCAATCCAGAGCGCGT
CAAAGGTATTGCATTTATGGAGTTCATCCGCCCTATCCCGACCTGGGACGAATGGCCAGAATTTGCCCGC
GAGACCTTCCAGGCCTTCCGCACCACCGACGTCGGCCGCAAGCTGATCATCGATCAGAACGTTTTTATCG
AGGGTACGCTGCCGATGGGTGTCGTCCGCCCGCTGACTGAAGTCGAGATGGACCATTACCGCGAGCCGTT
CCTGAATCCTGTTGACCGCGAGCCACTGTGGCGCTTCCCAAACGAGCTGCCAATCGCCGGTGAGCCAGCG
AACATCGTCGCGCTGGTCGAAGAATACATGGACTGGCTGCACCAGTCCCCTGTCCCGAAGCTGCTGTTCT
GGGGCACCCCAGGCGTTCTGATCCCACCGGCCGAAGCCGCTCGCCTGGCCAAAAGCCTGCCTAACTGCAA
GGCTGTGGACATCGGCCCGGGTCTGAATCTGCTGCAAGAAGACAACCCGGACCTGATCGGCAGCGAGATC
GCGCGCTGGCTGTCGACGCTCGAGATTTCCGGCATGTACAAGTCCGGACTCAGATCTCGAGCTCAAGCAT
CGAATTCCGAATCCCCGCACAAACGCAACCTGTACTACTTCTCTTACCCCCTTTTTGTCGGGTTTGCTCT
ACTTCGATTGGTTGCTTTTCATCTTGGATTACTGTTTGTTTGGTTGTGTCAACGCTTTTCTAGAGCGCTG
ATGGCTGCGAAACGTTCGGCTAATAGTGAATCGCCCCATAAGAGGAACTTATATTACTTCAGCTATCCCT
TGTTCGTGGGTTTCGCGCTACTTCGGCTGGTCGCGTTTCATCTAGGTTTGTTGTTTGTCTGGTTATGTCA
ACGGTTCTCGCGAGCGTTAATGGCAGCAAAGAGGTCGGCAAATAGCGAATCGCCTCATAAACGCAACCTC
TATTACTTCTCTTACCCGTTGTTCGTTGGCTTCGCTCTCCTTCGGCTAGTTGCGTTTCATCTTGGTCTTC
TGTTCGTGTGGCTTTGCCAAAGATTTTCGCGAGCTTTAATGGCGGCTAAGAGGAGTGCCAATAGCGAATC
CCCGCATAAGCGGAACTTATACTACTTCTCTTACCCTCTTTTTGTAGGCTTTGCTCTACTCCGGCTAGTG
GCCTTCCATCTAGGCCTACTATTCGTCTGGCTCTGCCAGCGCTTCTCGCGAGCCTTGATGGCAGCTAAGC
GTTCCGCAAATAGCGAATCACCTCATAAGCGGAATCTGTACTATTTCTCATATCCTCTCTTCGTAGGGTT
CGCACTATTACGTCTTGTAGCATTTCATCTGGGATTATTATTCGTCTGGTTGTGCCAGCGATTTTCACGA
GCCTTAATGGCTGCGAAGAGAAGCGCAAATTCTGAATCTCCTCACAAGCGGAACCTCTATTACTTTAGTT
ACCCGCTCTTCGTCGGTTTCGCGTTACTCAGGCTGGTTGCATTCCACCTCGGCTTGCTGTTCGTATGGCT
TTGCCAGAGATTCTCCCGGGCGCTAATGGCAGCCAAGCGCTCCTAAGGATCCACCGGATCGGTACAAGGC
GGCCGCACTAGGTACCTTTAAGACCAATGACTTACAAGGCAGCTGTAGATCTTAGCCACTTTTTAAAAGA
AAAGGGGGGACTGGAAGGGCTAATTCACTCCCAAAGAAGACAAGATCTGCTTTTTGCCTGTACTGGGTCT
CTCTGGTTAGACCAGATCTGAGCCTGGGAGCTCTCTGGCTAACTAGGGAACCCACTGCTTAAGCCTCAAT
AAAGCTTGCCTTGTCGTGCTAGCAGATCTTTTTCCCTCTGCCAAAAATTATGGGGACATCATGAAGCCCC
TTGAGCATCTGACTTCTGGCTAATAAAGGAAATTTATTTTCATTGCAATAGTGTGTTGGAATTTTTTGTG
TCTCTCACTCGGAAGGACATATGGGAGGGCAAATCATTTAAAACATCAGAATGAGTATTTGGTTTAGAGT
TTGGCAACATATGCCCATATGCTGGCTGCCATGAACAAAGGTTGGCTATAAAGAGGTCATCAGTATATGA
AACAGCCCCCTGCTGTCCATTCCTTATTCCATAGAAAAGCCTTGACTTGAGGTTAGATTTTTTTTATATT
TTGTTTTGTGTTATTTTTTTCTTTAACATCCCTAAAATTTTCCTTACATGTTTTACTAGCCAGATTTTTC
CTCCTCTCCTGACTACTCCCAGTCA
